>Addgene plasmid #158589 | pSJD001 | addgene full sequence | sequence record 311855 | Addgene NGS Result
AAGGCAAGCCCAGAAAAATATCGCAAGCACCTTTGGTCTTACAGTGCCAACTTTTGGCCTGCCGACGTTA
AGAGTACAAAGCTGATGGCAATGTACGACAAGATAACAGAGTCTCAAAAGAAGTGAAACAATTTTTCTTC
ACCACATTTTCCATTGTTCCTTCCCCCCATAACTATAAACGTATTTATGTATATATATTTGCGTGTAAGT
GTGTGTACTATAGGGCACCGTAAAGTAATAATGCTTAATTAGTTACTACTATGACCATATAAGAGGTCAT
ACTGTATGAAGCCACAAAGCAGATAGATCAATCATGTTTAACGAAAACTGTTAATCGAAGATTATTTCTT
TTTTTTTTTCTCTTTCCTTTTTACAAAGAAAATTTTTTTTGCGCTTTTTGCCATCACCATCGCAAGTTCT
GGGACAATTGTTCTCTTTCGCTCCAGTTCCAAGGAAAGAGGTTTCTGTTTTACTTAATAGAAAGTGTCAT
CTTGTATTTTATATCTCTTCTTTCTTGTGTAAAATTCTTTAGTTTTGATTTTGTATTTTTAGGACAGTGA
GCTACGAAGTAACATTTTTACTTAATAACCGTTTGAAGCATAGAGCAGGCCCTGGTATCACCACCTAATA
TCTGGCTTTTTATTCAATAAAAACTCAAAAAAAAAAATCCAAAAAAAACTAAAAAACCAATAAAAATAAA
AGATCTATGCCACCACCATCAAGAAGTAGAATAAACAAAACAAGAACATTAGGAATAGTGGGTACAGCTA
TAGCAGTGTTGGTCACGTCCTACTATATATATCAAAAGGTGACAGGTTCTGTGTCCAAAGGAGAGGAGTT
AATCAAGGAAAACATGAGAATGAAAGTTGTCATGGAGGGCTCCGTTAATGGTCACCAATTCAAGTGTACA
GGGGAAGGTGAAGGTAATCCTTACATGGGTACACAAACTATGAGAATTAAAGTAATTGAAGGCGGACCAC
TACCATTTGCATTTGACATTCTGGCAACGTCATTCATGTACGGATCACGAACTTTCATCAAGTACCCTAA
AGGTATACCAGACTTTTTCAAGCAATCTTTTCCAGAGGGTTTTACATGGGAAAGGGTTACAAGATACGAA
GATGGGGGTGTCGTCACAGTTATGCAAGATACTTCATTAGAAGATGGCTGCCTTGTCTATCATGTGCAAG
TAAGAGGGGTGAATTTTCCTTCTAACGGACCTGTGATGCAGAAAAAGACCAAAGGTTGGGAACCAAATAC
TGAAATGATGTACCCAGCTGATGGAGGTTTGAGAGGCTACACACACATGGCGCTTAAAGTTGATGGTGGA
GGTCATTTGTCTTGTAGTTTTGTTACCACTTATCGTTCTAAAAAGACTGTTGGCAATATCAAAATGCCAG
GAATACATGCTGTAGACCACAGACTAGAAAGACTCGAAGAGAGCGATAACGAAATGTTCGTTGTACAGAG
AGAGCATGCCGTAGCCAAATTTGCTGGCTTAGGCGGTGGTATGGATGAATTGTATAAGGGATCCTAACTC
GAGGCCAATTGGTGCGGCAATTGATAATAACGAAAATGTCTTTTAATGATCTGGGTATAATGAGGAATTT
TCCGAACGTTTTTACTTTATATATATATATACATGTAACATATATTCTATACGCTATAGAGAAAGGAAAT
TTTTCAATTAAAAAAAAAATAGAGAAAGAGTTTCACTTCTTGATTATCGCTAACACTAATGGTTGAAGTA
CTGCTACTTTAATTTTATGCTGGAAATCTGCTCGTCAGTGGTGCTCACACTGACGAATCATGTACAGATC
ATACCGATGACTGCCTGGCGACTCACAACTAAGCAAGACAGCCGGAACCAGCGCCGGCGAACACCACTGC
ATATATGGCATATCACAACAGTCCACGTCTCAAGCAGTTACAGAGATGTTACGAACCACTAGTGCACTGC
AGTACATGACATGTATGGGTTGAAAATATTTAGAGGATGCTAAAAGTCCCGTCTAAAATAGAGGAAGTCA
TGGATTACATTATCACCTTTATTGTCCTGTTCCGTCTGGCTAATTTGGGACGAGGAACGTTTGTCTCCAT
TCGCAACCTTTTGAAACCATATGAACGGCGGCTAATCTGACAGATGTCTTATATTTCTAGGATTGTAGAA
AGCCTCCTCATCAAACCACCTTGTTTGAAAAAGGCACTAGTGCGGTTGCTTTACTTGATCTAGTATTCTC
CTACCTTGGAGCGGTCCCATATCAACTAAATTCAGTTTTCTGACTGAGTTAAAAACTAATGTAGCGACAC
CACTTCCATTGGTGCCTCCGTTATTTTTTTTTTGTATGTTAATGCTAAATAATACACCGCTATGTATTTC
AGGGCACTACTTCTACACATCAACGGTACTAAACATTTCGCTCAAGATCGGTCCGCTTTCACGTATTTGG
ATGCTATGCAATGTTGCCGAGCGGCCGCGTGTTACAACCAATTAACCAATTCTGATTAGAAAAACTCATC
GAGCATCAAATGAAACTGCAATTTATTCATATCAGGATTATCAATACCATATTTTTGAAAAAGCCGTTTC
TGTAATGAAGGAGAAAACTCACCGAGGCAGTTCCATAGGATGGCAAGATCCTGGTATCGGTCTGCGATTC
CGACTCGTCCAACATCAATACAACCTATTAATTTCCCCTCGTCAAAAATAAGGTTATCAAGTGAGAAATC
ACCATGAGTGACGACTGAATCCGGTGAGAATGGCAAAAGCTTATGCATTTCTTTCCAGACTTGTTCAACA
GGCCAGCCATTACGCTCGTCATCAAAATCACTCGCATCAACCAAACCGTTATTCATTCGTGATTGCGCCT
GAGCGAGGCGAAATACGCGATCGCTGTTAAAAGGACAATTACAAACAGGAATCGAATGCAACCGGCGCAG
GAACACTGCCAGCGCATCAACAATATTTTCACCTGAATCAGGATATTCTTCTAATACCTGGAATGCTGTT
TTCCCGGGGATCGCAGTGGTGAGTAACCATGCATCATCAGGAGTACGGATAAAATGCTTGATGGTCGGAA
GAGGCATAAATTCCGTCAGCCAGTTTAGTCTGACCATCTCATCTGTAACATCATTGGCAACGCTACCTTT
GCCATGTTTCAGAAACAACTCTGGCGCATCGGGCTTCCCATACAATCGATAGATTGTCGCACCTGATTGC
CCGACATTATCGCGAGCCCATTTATACCCATATAAATCAGCATCCATGTTGGAATTTAATCGCGGCCTGG
AGCAAGACGTTTCCCGTTGAATATGGCTCATAACACCCCTTGTATTACTGTTTATGTAAGCAGACAGTTT
TATTGTTCATGATGATATATTTTTATCTTGTGCAATGTAACATCAGAGATTTTGAGACACAACGTGGCTT
TGTTGAATAAATCGAACTTTTGCTGAGTTGAAGGATCAGTCATGACCAAAATCCCTTAACGTGAGTTTTC
GTTCCACTGAGCGTCAGACCCCGTAGAAAAGATCAAAGGATCTTCTTGAGATCCTTTTTTTCTGCGCGTA
ATCTGCTGCTTGCAAACAAAAAAACCACCGCTACCAGCGGTGGTTTGTTTGCCGGATCAAGAGCTACCAA
CTCTTTTTCCGAAGGTAACTGGCTTCAGCAGAGCGCAGATACCAAATACTGTTCTTCTAGTGTAGCCGTA
GTTAGGCCACCACTTCAAGAACTCTGTAGCACCGCCTACATACCTCGCTCTGCTAATCCTGTTACCAGTG
GCTGCTGCCAGTGGCGATAAGTCGTGTCTTACCGGGTTGGACTCAAGACGATAGTTACCGGATAAGGCGC
AGCGGTCGGGCTGAACGGGGGGTTCGTGCACACAGCCCAGCTTGGAGCGAACGACCTACACCGAACTGAG
ATACCTACAGCGTGAGCTATGAGAAAGCGCCACGCTTCCCGAAGGGAGAAAGGCGGACAGGTATCCGGTA
AGCGGCAGGGTCGGAACAGGAGAGCGCACGAGGGAGCTTCCAGGGGGAAACGCCTGGTATCTTTATAGTC
CTGTCGGGTTTCGCCACCTCTGACTTGAGCGTCGATTTTTGTGATGCTCGTCAGGGGGGCGGAGCCTATG
GAAAAACGCCAGCAACGCGGCCTTTTTACGGTTCCTGGCCTTTTGCTCACATGTTCTTTCCTGCGTTATC
CCCTGATTCTGTGGATAACCGTGCGGCCGCCAATTGAAAAAGGCCACTACTGAGCCAAGCGCAGAACCAG
ATGAGCCATTCATTGGATACTTGGGTGACGTTACTGCATCTATAAACCAAGATATAAAAGAATATGGTCG
CAGAAGAACAGTAATACCTACAAGCGATTTAGTAGCGTCGTTCTACACCAAAAAGACGCCTGTTTTTAAG
GTCAAGTTCAGCAGAAGCAATTTAGCCCTTGCAGGAGGTGCTTTCAGGCCATAATTCACACTGAAAAAAA
TAACAGCATGGAAGTGATATGTAATAAGTATAACCTAATCCGATATGTAACTATTAGATGCTTTTTCGAC
ATCGTACTTGACCTGCTCGGCGGTTATCATAGCGTCTTCTTTAGCCTTTTTTTTTTCGCTCAGTCATCGG
GGCCAAAACAAGAAAGGCGAAGAACAGAAAAATGAAAAATGTAACTGGTTGTTGTAAAAACCTTCCAGAG
AAATAAGATGAAATGTATGTTGCTGGCACGAACGAAGACAAATACCCTGAATTCGCATCTAGACTGATGA
GACGTGGTAGAGCCACAAACAGCCGGTACAAGCAACGATCTCCAGGACCATCTGAATCATGCGCGGATGA
CACGAACTCACGACGGCGATCACAGACATTAACCCACAGTACAGACACTGCGACAACGTGGCAATTCGTC
GCAATACAACG
Features (pLannotate 1.2.2; 5 found; start..end, strand, type, name):
    821..1528    +  CDS            mRuby2: mRuby2 is a basic (constitutively fluorescent) red fluorescent protein published in 2012, derived from Entacmaea quadricolor. It has moderate acid sensitivity.
   2506..3321    -  CDS            KanR: aminoglycoside phosphotransferase; aph(3')-Ia; confers resistance to kanamycin in bacteria or G418 (Geneticin®) in eukaryotes
   3546..4134    +  rep_origin     ori: high-copy-number ColE1/pMB1/pBR322/pUC origin of replication
   4234..4461    +  CDS            TAF5 (fragment): TAF5_YEAST - Also known as TAF90. Experimental evidence at protein level: Swiss-Prot protein existence level 1. Functions as a component of the DNA-binding general transcription factor complex TFIID and the transcription regulatory histone acetylation (HAT) complexes SAGA, SALSA and SLIK. Binding of TFIID to a promoter (with or without TATA element) is the initial step in preinitiation complex (PIC) formation. TFIID plays a key role in the regulation of gene expression by RNA polymerase II through different activities such as transcription activator interaction, core promoter recognition and s
   4834..123     +  CDS            CHD1 (fragment) (across the origin): CHD1_YEAST - Experimental evidence at protein level: Swiss-Prot protein existence level 1. ATP-dependent chromatin-remodeling factor which functions as substrate recognition component of the transcription regulatory histone acetylation (HAT) complexes SAGA and SLIK. It recognizes H3K4me. SAGA is involved in RNA polymerase II-dependent transcriptional regulation of approximately 10% of yeast genes. At the promoters, SAGA is required for recruitment of the basal transcription machinery. It influences RNA polymerase II transcriptional activity through different activities such as TBP interaction
