[The description below was written by a language model from this plasmid's Addgene catalogue record and pLannotate feature annotations shown in this document.]
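Description:
pSJD001 is a yeast expression plasmid on a custom backbone that encodes a red fluorescent peroxisome marker, Pex22(1-36)-mRuby2. The insert joins the first 36 residues of Pex22 to mRuby2, a constitutively fluorescent red protein derived from Entacmaea quadricolor. Pex22 is a peroxisomal membrane protein, and its N-terminal segment is generally understood to act as a membrane anchor and targeting signal. The fusion is therefore expected to label peroxisomes so they can be seen by fluorescence microscopy. In the 4,911 nt sequence record, the mRuby2 coding sequence is annotated on the forward strand. The short Pex22 segment is not annotated separately, though the insert name places it just upstream.

For propagation in E. coli, the plasmid has a high-copy ColE1/pUC-type origin and a kanamycin resistance gene, aph(3')-Ia. The feature table identifies no yeast promoter, terminator, replication origin (2μ or CEN/ARS) or auxotrophic marker, so the record does not say how expression is driven or how the construct is selected and maintained in yeast. The table does show two short fragments matching the yeast genes TAF5 and CHD1. One lies after the bacterial origin and the other spans the sequence start. These fragments might be chromosomal sequence kept as homology arms for genomic integration or as parts of adjacent regulatory regions, but the record does not confirm either reading.

The associated publication concerns compartmentalizing a toxic enzyme in peroxisomes to improve alkaloid production. That context fits use of this plasmid as a colocalization reference for checking whether engineered proteins reach yeast peroxisomes.
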