Addgene plasmid #158589: pSJD001
Purpose: Pex22(1-36)-mRuby2 peroxisome marker
Depositing lab: John Dueber. Depositing organization: University of California, Berkeley. Publication: Peroxisome compartmentalization of a toxic enzyme improves alkaloid production. Grewal PS, Samson JA, Baker JJ, Choi B, Dueber JE. Nat Chem Biol. 2020 Oct 12. pii: 10.1038/s41589-020-00668-4. doi: 10.1038/s41589-020-00668-4. PubMed 33046851.
Backbone
  Vector backbone: Custom
  Vector type: Yeast Expression
Growth in bacteria
  Bacterial resistance: Kanamycin, 50 μg/mL
  Growth temperature: 37°C
  Growth strain: DH5alpha
  Copy number: High Copy
Gene/Insert
  Gene/Insert name: Pex22(1-36)-mRuby2
Terms and licenses: Academic/Nonprofit Terms; Industry Terms: Not Available to Industry
How to cite: pSJD001 was a gift from John Dueber (Addgene plasmid # 158589 ; http://n2t.net/addgene:158589 ; RRID:Addgene_158589)
